Addgene plasmid #237180: NanoLuc-HSD17B13 Fusion Vector
Purpose: Express NanoLuc(R)-HSD17B13 Fusion Protein in Mammalian Cells under a CMV promoter
Depositing lab: Promega Corporation.
Backbone
  Vector backbone: pFN31K-low Nluc CMV-Hygro Flexi(R) Vector
  Vector type: Mammalian Expression
Growth in bacteria
  Bacterial resistance: Kanamycin, 50 μg/mL
  Growth temperature: 37°C
  Growth strain: DH5alpha
  Copy number: Low Copy
Gene/Insert
  Gene/Insert name: HSD17B13
  Species: H. sapiens (human)
  Entrez Gene: HSD17B13 (a.k.a. HMFN0376, NIIL497, SCDR9, SDR16C3)
  Promoter: CMV
  Tag / fusion protein: NanoLuc (R) (N terminal on backbone)
  Cloning method: Other
Terms and licenses: Academic/Nonprofit Terms; Industry Terms
How to cite: NanoLuc-HSD17B13 Fusion Vector was a gift from Promega Corporation (Addgene plasmid # 237180 ; http://n2t.net/addgene:237180 ; RRID:Addgene_237180)
