[The description below was written by a language model from this plasmid's Addgene catalogue record and pLannotate feature annotations shown in this document.]
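Description:
NanoLuc-HSD17B13 Fusion Vector is a mammalian expression plasmid of about 5.5 kb, built on the pFN31K-low Nluc CMV-Hygro Flexi backbone, that produces human HSD17B13 (a short-chain dehydrogenase/reductase family member also known as SCDR9 or SDR16C3) fused at its N terminus to NanoLuc luciferase. Transcription is driven by the human cytomegalovirus immediate-early enhancer and promoter. A chimeric β-globin/immunoglobulin intron follows, which generally improves mRNA processing and expression. The human codon-optimized Nluc coding sequence sits directly upstream of the HSD17B13 open reading frame, separated by a short linker region, and an SV40 polyadenylation signal is annotated downstream of the cassette. A T7 promoter lies just upstream of the fusion, with a fragment of a T7 terminator downstream, so the fusion could also be transcribed in vitro or in T7-based systems.

In E. coli the plasmid is maintained with kanamycin selection and replicates from a p15A origin, consistent with the low copy number in the record. The resistance gene is neo (nptII), placed behind both an SV40 enhancer/early promoter and the bacterial EM7 promoter and followed by a synthetic poly(A) signal. This arrangement allows the same marker to work in bacteria and, in principle, in mammalian cells. Although the backbone name includes "Hygro", no hygromycin resistance gene appears in the feature table. Several other annotations (M13 ori, bom, RSF ori, IS1, cer, SET1, large T antigen) are short fragment matches, probably backbone remnants rather than functional parts.

The stated purpose is simply to express the NanoLuc-HSD17B13 fusion in mammalian cells. Luminescent fusions of this kind are commonly used for bioluminescence-based detection or energy-transfer assays, but the record names no specific application.
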