Features (pLannotate 1.2.2; 23 found; start..end, strand, type, name):
    140..517     +  enhancer       CMV enhancer: human cytomegalovirus immediate early enhancer
    519..718     +  promoter       CMV promoter: human cytomegalovirus (CMV) immediate early promoter
    857..989     +  intron         chimeric intron: chimera between introns from human β-globin and immunoglobulin heavy chain genes
   1033..1051    +  promoter       T7 promoter: promoter for bacteriophage T7 RNA polymerase
   1065..1577    +  CDS            Nluc: NanoLuc® luciferase human codon-optimized
   1599..2498    +  CDS            HSD17B13: DHB13_HUMAN - Also known as SCDR9, SDR16C3. Experimental evidence at protein level: Swiss-Prot protein existence level 1. From Homo sapiens (Human).
   2507..2562    +  misc_feature   MCS: pUC18/19 multiple cloning site
   2569..2618    +  CDS            SET1 (fragment): solubility-enhancement tag derived from T7 phage gene 10B
   2626..2645    +  terminator     T7 terminator (fragment): transcription terminator for bacteriophage T7 RNA polymerase
   2667..2788    -  polyA_signal   SV40 poly(A) signal: SV40 polyadenylation signal
   2811..2879    -  CDS            large T antigen (fragment): large T antigen from SV40 (simian virus 40)
   2884..2916    +  rep_origin     M13 ori (fragment): M13 bacteriophage origin of replication; arrow indicates direction of (+) strand synthesis
   2917..2968    -  misc_feature   bom (fragment): basis of mobility region from pBR322
   3033..3390    +  promoter       SV40 promoter: SV40 enhancer and early promoter
   3405..3452    +  promoter       EM7 promoter: synthetic bacterial promoter&nbsp
   3484..4275    +  CDS            neo: KKA2_KLEPN - Also known as kan, nptII. Experimental evidence at protein level: Swiss-Prot protein existence level 1. Resistance to kanamycin, neomycin, paromomycin, ribostamycin, butirosin and gentamicin B. From Klebsiella pneumoniae.
   4342..4390    +  polyA_signal   poly(A) signal: synthetic polyadenylation signal
   4419..4435    -  promoter       tet promoter (fragment): E. coli promoter for tetracycline efflux protein gene
   4547..5092    +  rep_origin     p15A ori: Plasmids containing the medium-copy-number p15A origin of replication can be propagated in E. coli cells that contain a second plasmid with the ColE1 origin.
   5180..5235    +  rep_origin     RSF ori (fragment): Plasmids containing the RSF 1030 origin of replication can be propagated in E. coli cells that contain additional plasmids with compatible origins.
   5334..5360    -  misc_feature   bom (fragment): basis of mobility region from pBR322
   5354..5401    -  mobile_element IS1 (fragment): prokaryotic transposable element IS1
   5409..5480    +  misc_feature   cer region (fragment): ColE1-derived recombination site that helps to maintain plasmids as monomers
>Addgene plasmid #237180 | NanoLuc-HSD17B13 Fusion Vector | addgene full sequence | sequence record 472399 | Addgene NGS Result
TCAATATTGGCCATTAGCCATATTATTCATTGGTTATATAGCATAAATCAATATTGGCTATTGGCCATTG
CATACGTTGTATCTATATCATAATATGTACATTTATATTGGCTCATGTCCAATATGACCGCCATGTTGGC
ATTGATTATTGACTAGTTATTAATAGTAATCAATTACGGGGTCATTAGTTCATAGCCCATATATGGAGTT
CCGCGTTACATAACTTACGGTAAATGGCCCGCCTGGCTGACCGCCCAACGACCCCCGCCCATTGACGTCA
ATAATGACGTATGTTCCCATAGTAACGCCAATAGGGACTTTCCATTGACGTCAATGGGTGGAGTATTTAC
GGTAAACTGCCCACTTGGCAGTACATCAAGTGTATCATATGCCAAGTCCGCCCCCTATTGACGTCAATGA
CGGTAAATGGCCCGCCTGGCATTATGCCCAGTACATGACCTTACGGGACTTTCCTACTTGGCAGTACATC
TACGTATTAGTCATCGCTATTACCATGGTGATGCGGTTTTGGCAGTACACCAATGGGCGTGGATAGCGGT
TTGACTCACGGGGATTTCCAAGTCTCCACCCCATTGACGTCAATGGGAGTTTGTTTTGGCACCAAAATCA
ACGGGACTTTCCAAAATGTCGTAATAACCCCGCCCCGTTGACGCAAATGGGCGGTAGGCGTGTACGGTGG
GAGGTCTATATAAGCAGAGCTGGTTTAGTGAACCGTCAGATCACTAGAAGCTTTATTGCGGTAGTTTATC
ACAGTTAAATTGCTAACGCAGTCAGTGCTTCTGACACAACAGTCTCGAACTTAAGCTGCAGAAGTTGGTC
GTGAGGCACTGGGCAGGTAAGTATCAAGGTTACAAGACAGGTTTAAGGAGACCAATAGAAACTGGGCTTG
TCGAGACAGAGAAGACTCTTGCGTTTCTGATAGGCACCTATTGGTCTTACTGACATCCACTTTGCCTTTC
TCTCCACAGGTGTCCACTCCCAGTTCAATTACAGCTCTTAAGGCTAGAGTATTAATACGACTCACTATAG
GGCTAGCGCTCACCATGGTCTTCACACTCGAAGATTTCGTTGGGGACTGGCGACAGACAGCCGGCTACAA
CCTGGACCAAGTCCTTGAACAGGGAGGTGTGTCCAGTTTGTTTCAGAATCTCGGGGTGTCCGTAACTCCG
ATCCAAAGGATTGTCCTGAGCGGTGAAAATGGGCTGAAGATCGACATCCATGTCATCATCCCGTATGAAG
GTCTGAGCGGCGACCAAATGGGCCAGATCGAAAAAATTTTTAAGGTGGTGTACCCTGTGGATGATCATCA
CTTTAAGGTGATCCTGCACTATGGCACACTGGTAATCGACGGGGTTACGCCGAACATGATCGACTATTTC
GGACGGCCGTATGAAGGCATCGCCGTGTTCGACGGCAAAAAGATCACTGTAACAGGGACCCTGTGGAACG
GCAACAAAATTATCGACGAGCGCCTGATCAACCCCGACGGCTCCCTGCTGTTCCGAGTAACCATCAACGG
AGTGACCGGCTGGCGGCTGTGCGAACGCATTCTGGCGGGCTCGAGCGGCGCGATCGCCATGAACATTATT
CTTGAAATCCTTCTCCTTCTGATCACTATCATATATAGTTACCTTGAAAGTTTGGTAAAATTTTTCATTC
CTCAACGGCGGAAGTCTGTGGCCGGTGAGATAGTCCTGATTACTGGCGCAGGACATGGAATCGGCCGCCA
GACGACGTACGAGTTTGCTAAGCGACAATCCATACTGGTACTCTGGGATATTAACAAGCGGGGTGTAGAA
GAGACAGCAGCCGAGTGTCGCAAGCTGGGCGTGACTGCACACGCATATGTCGTGGACTGCAGTAATCGGG
AGGAGATTTACCGATCCCTTAACCAGGTAAAGAAGGAGGTAGGAGATGTAACAATAGTTGTAAATAATGC
CGGAACGGTCTATCCTGCGGATCTTCTCAGTACAAAGGATGAAGAAATCACAAAAACTTTTGAAGTGAAT
ATACTGGGGCACTTCTGGATAACAAAGGCCCTCCTTCCCAGTATGATGGAACGGAACCATGGCCACATCG
TAACCGTTGCGTCCGTGTGCGGACATGAGGGCATACCATATTTGATTCCCTATTGCAGCAGTAAGTTTGC
GGCCGTCGGTTTTCACAGGGGATTGACAAGTGAACTGCAAGCGTTGGGAAAGACGGGTATTAAAACCTCC
TGCCTTTGTCCCGTGTTTGTCAACACAGGCTTTACGAAGAACCCCAGCACACGATTGTGGCCGGTGCTCG
AGACCGATGAGGTAGTGCGGAGCCTTATAGATGGTATCCTCACCAACAAAAAAATGATCTTTGTTCCCTC
ATATATCAATATTTTTCTGCGATTGCAAAAATTTCTGCCTGAGCGGGCTAGTGCGATACTGAACCGGATG
CAAAACATACAATTCGAGGCGGTCGTCGGTCACAAGATAAAGATGAAAGTTTAAACGAATTCGGGCTCGG
TACCCGGGGATCCTCTAGAGTCGACCTGCAGGCATGCAAGCTGATCCGGCTGCTAACAAAGCCCGAAAGG
AAGCTGAGTTGGCTGCTGCCACCGCTGAGCAATAACTAGCATAACCCCTTGGGGCGGCCGCTTCGAGCAG
ACATGATAAGATACATTGATGAGTTTGGACAAACCACAACTAGAATGCAGTGAAAAAAATGCTTTATTTG
TGAAATTTGTGATGCTATTGCTTTATTTGTAACCATTATAAGCTGCAATAAACAAGTTAACAACAACAAT
TGCATTCATTTTATGTTTCAGGTTCAGGGGGAGATGTGGGAGGTTTTTTTAAGCAAGTAAAACCTCTACA
AATGTGGTAAAATCGAATTTTAACAAAATATTAACGCTTACAATTTCCTGATGCGGTATTTTCTCCTTAC
GCATCTGTGCGGTATTTCACACCGCATACGCGGATCTGCGCAGCACCATGGCCTGAAATAACCTCTGAAA
GAGGAACTTGGTTAGGTACCTTCTGAGGCGGAAAGAACCAGCTGTGGAATGTGTGTCAGTTAGGGTGTGG
AAAGTCCCCAGGCTCCCCAGCAGGCAGAAGTATGCAAAGCATGCATCTCAATTAGTCAGCAACCAGGTGT
GGAAAGTCCCCAGGCTCCCCAGCAGGCAGAAGTATGCAAAGCATGCATCTCAATTAGTCAGCAACCATAG
TCCCGCCCCTAACTCCGCCCATCCCGCCCCTAACTCCGCCCAGTTCCGCCCATTCTCCGCCCCATGGCTG
ACTAATTTTTTTTATTTATGCAGAGGCCGAGGCCGCCTCGGCCTCTGAGCTATTCCAGAAGTAGTGAGGA
GGCTTTTTTGGAGGCCTAGGCTTTTGCAAAAAGCTTAATTAACTGTTGACAATTAATCATCGGCATAGTA
TATCGGCATAGTATAATACGACAAGGTGAGGAACTAAACCCAGGAGGCAGATCATGATTGAACAAGATGG
ATTGCACGCAGGTTCTCCGGCCGCTTGGGTGGAGAGGCTATTCGGCTATGACTGGGCACAACAGACAATC
GGCTGCTCTGATGCCGCCGTGTTCCGGCTGTCAGCGCAGGGGCGCCCGGTTCTTTTTGTCAAGACCGACC
TGTCCGGTGCCCTGAATGAACTGCAGGACGAGGCAGCGCGGCTATCGTGGCTGGCCACGACGGGCGTTCC
TTGCGCAGCTGTGCTCGACGTTGTCACTGAAGCGGGAAGGGACTGGCTGCTATTGGGCGAAGTGCCGGGG
CAGGATCTCCTGTCATCTCACCTTGCTCCTGCCGAGAAAGTATCCATCATGGCTGATGCAATGCGGCGGC
TGCATACGCTTGATCCGGCTACCTGCCCATTCGACCACCAAGCGAAACATCGCATCGAGCGAGCACGTAC
TCGGATGGAAGCCGGTCTTGTCGATCAGGATGATCTGGACGAAGAGCATCAGGGGCTCGCGCCAGCCGAA
CTGTTCGCCAGGCTCAAGGCGCGCATGCCCGACGGCGAGGATCTCGTCGTGACCCATGGCGATGCCTGCT
TGCCGAATATCATGGTGGAAAATGGCCGCTTTTCTGGATTCATCGACTGTGGCCGGCTGGGTGTGGCGGA
CCGCTATCAGGACATAGCGTTGGCTACCCGTGATATTGCTGAAGAGCTTGGCGGCGAATGGGCTGACCGC
TTCCTCGTGCTTTACGGTATCGCCGCTCCCGATTCGCAGCGCATCGCCTTCTATCGCCTTCTTGACGAGT
TCTTCTGAGCGGGACTCTGGGGTTCGAAATGACCGACCAAGCGACGCCCAACCTGCCATCACGATGGCCG
CAATAAAATATCTTTATTTTCATTACATCTGTGTGTTGGTTTTTTGTGTGAATCGATAGCGATAAGGATC
CGCTCATGCGATGATAAGCTGTCAAACATGAGAATTACAACTTATATCGTATGGGGCTGACTTCAGGTGC
TACATTTGAAGAGATAAATTGCACTGAAATCTAGAAATATTTTATCTGATTAATAAGATGATCTTCTTGA
GATCGTTTTGGTCTGCGCGTAATCTCTTGCTCTGAAAACGAAAAAACCGCCTTGCAGGGCGGTTTTTCGA
AGGTTCTCTGAGCTACCAACTCTTTGAACCGAGGTAACTGGCTTGGAGGAGCGCAGTCACCAAAACTTGT
CCTTTCAGTTTAGCCTTAACCGGCGCATGACTTCAAGACTAACTCCTCTAAATCAATTACCAGTGGCTGC
TGCCAGTGGTGCTTTTGCATGTCTTTCCGGGTTGGACTCAAGACGATAGTTACCGGATAAGGCGCAGCGG
TCGGACTGAACGGGGGGTTCGTGCATACAGTCCAGCTTGGAGCGAACTGCCTACCCGGAACTGAGTGTCA
GGCGTGGAATGAGACAAACGCGGCCATAACAGCGGAATGACACCGGTAAACCGAAAGGCAGGAACAGGAG
AGCGCACGAGGGAGCCGCCAGGGGGAAACGCCTGGTATCTTTATAGTCCTGTCGGGTTTCGCCACCACTG
ATTTGAGCGTCAGATTTCGTGATGCTTGTCAGGGGGGCGGAGCCTATGGAAAAACGGCTTTGCCGCGGCC
CTCTCACTTCCCTGTTAAGTATCTTCCTGGCATCTTCCAGGAAATCTCCGCCCCGTTCGTAAGCCATTTC
CGCTCGCCGCAGTCGAACGACCGAGCGTAGCGAGTCAGTGAGCGAGGAAGCGGAATATATCCTGTATCAC
ATATTCTGCTGACGCACCGGTGCAGCCTTTTTTCTCCTGCCACATGAAGCACTTCACTGACACCCTCATC
AGTGCCAACATAGTAAGCCAGTATACACTCCGCTAGCGCTGATGTCCGGCGGTGCTTTTGCCGTTACGCA
CCACCCCGTCATGAGATTACGCGTTTTAGCGGTGCGTACAATTAAGGGATTATGGTAAATCCACTTACTG
TCTGCCCTCGTAGCCATCGAGATAAACCGCAGTACTCCGGCCACGATGCGTCCGGCGTAGAGGATCGAGA
TCT
